Addgene plasmid #217701: HA-MBP-TEVpCS-ADGRG3 CTF-FLAG
Purpose: Mammalian expression of Adhesion G Protein-Coupled Receptor transmembrane domains
Depositing lab: Stephen Blacklow. Depositing organization: Harvard Medical School. Publication: Heterogeneity of tethered agonist signaling in adhesion G protein-coupled receptors. Dates AN, Jones DTD, Smith JS, Skiba MA, Rich MF, Burruss MM, Kruse AC, Blacklow SC. Cell Chem Biol. 2024 Aug 15;31(8):1542-1553.e4. doi: 10.1016/j.chembiol.2024.03.004. Epub 2024 Apr 11. PubMed 38608683.
Backbone
  Vector backbone: pFuse-hIgG1-Fc2
  Backbone manufacturer: Invitrogen
  Vector type: Mammalian Expression
Growth in bacteria
  Bacterial resistance: Bleocin (Zeocin), 50 μg/mL
  Growth temperature: 37°C
  Growth strain: DH5alpha
  Copy number: High Copy
Gene/Insert
  Gene/Insert name: ADGRG3 (alt name: GPR97)
  Species: H. sapiens (human)
  Mutation: Deletion of residues 1-249
  Entrez Gene: ADGRG3 (a.k.a. GPR97, PB99, PGR26)
  Tag / fusion protein: HA (N terminal on insert); FLAG (C terminal on insert)
  Cloning method: Gibson Cloning
Terms and licenses: Academic/Nonprofit Terms; Industry Terms: Not Available to Industry
Depositor comments: Please visit https://www.biorxiv.org/content/10.1101/2022.07.14.500097v2 for bioRxiv preprint.
How to cite: HA-MBP-TEVpCS-ADGRG3 CTF-FLAG was a gift from Stephen Blacklow (Addgene plasmid # 217701 ; http://n2t.net/addgene:217701 ; RRID:Addgene_217701)
