[The description below was written by a language model from this plasmid's Addgene catalogue record and pLannotate feature annotations shown in this document.]
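Description:
HA-MBP-TEVpCS-ADGRG3 CTF-FLAG is a 6,264-nt mammalian expression plasmid built on the pFuse-hIgG1-Fc2 backbone. It expresses the C-terminal fragment (transmembrane domain region) of the human adhesion GPCR ADGRG3, also called GPR97. It replicates in E. coli at high copy from a ColE1/pUC-type origin. Selection uses the Streptoalloteichus hindustanus ble gene, which confers Zeocin/bleomycin resistance. This marker sits downstream of both a CMV enhancer/promoter and the bacterial EM7 promoter and ends in a β-globin poly(A) signal, so in principle it can be used in both bacterial and mammalian cells.

The expression cassette is driven by the composite promoter typical of this backbone, an EF-1α core promoter followed by a truncated HTLV-1 5' LTR segment. The open reading frame begins with the human IL-2 signal sequence, which directs the protein into the secretory pathway. An HA epitope and E. coli maltose-binding protein (malE) follow, and then ADGRG3 lacking residues 1–249. The construct name indicates a TEV protease cleavage site between MBP and the receptor fragment, although the feature table does not annotate it. The same is true of the C-terminal FLAG tag listed in the catalogue entry. This layout suggests that TEV cleavage removes the HA-MBP cap and exposes the receptor's native N-terminus, the tethered agonist region examined in the associated study, but the record does not state the mechanism.

A backbone-derived human IgG1 Fc segment is annotated downstream of the insert. The record does not say whether it is translated; a stop codon after the FLAG tag would be expected to exclude it. An SV40 poly(A) signal lies beyond this region, and a synthetic poly(A) and transcriptional pause site upstream of the promoter limit read-through.
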