Features (pLannotate 1.2.2; 17 found; start..end, strand, type, name):
     31..242     +  promoter       EF-1α core promoter: core promoter for human elongation factor EF-1α
    255..523     +  LTR            5' LTR (truncated): truncated 5' long terminal repeat (LTR) from human T-cell leukemia virus (HTLV) type 1
    573..632     +  sig_peptide    IL-2 signal sequence: human interleukin-2 signal sequence
    633..659     +  CDS            3xHA (fragment): three tandem HA epitope tags
    663..1763    +  CDS            malE (fragment): MALE_ECO57 - Experimental evidence at protein level: Swiss-Prot protein existence level 1. Part of the ABC transporter complex MalEFGK involved in maltose/maltodextrin import. Binds maltose and higher maltodextrins. From Escherichia coli O157:H7.
   1785..2684    +  CDS            ADGRG3 (fragment): AGRG3_HUMAN - Also known as GPR97, PGR26. Experimental evidence at protein level: Swiss-Prot protein existence level 1. Orphan receptor that regulates migration of lymphatic endothelial cells in vitro via the small GTPases RhoA and CDC42 (PubMed:24178298). Regulates B-cell development (By similarity). Seems to signal through G-alpha(q)-proteins (PubMed:22575658). From Homo sapiens (Human).
   2724..3404    +  CDS            IGHG1 (fragment): IGHG1_HUMAN - Experimental evidence at protein level: Swiss-Prot protein existence level 1. Constant region of immunoglobulin heavy chains. Immunoglobulins, also known as antibodies, are membrane-bound or secreted glycoproteins produced by B lymphocytes. In the recognition phase of humoral immunity, the membrane-bound immunoglobulins serve as receptors which, upon binding of a specific antigen, trigger the clonal expansion and differentiation of B lymphocytes into immunoglobulins- secreting plasma cells. Secreted immunoglobulins mediate the effector phase of humoral immunity, which results in
   3429..3550    -  polyA_signal   SV40 poly(A) signal: SV40 polyadenylation signal
   3573..3644    -  CDS            large T antigen (fragment): large T antigen from SV40 (simian virus 40)
   3654..4048    -  polyA_signal   β-globin poly(A): human β-globin polyadenylation signal
   4065..4436    -  CDS            ble: BLE_STRHI - Experimental evidence at protein level: Swiss-Prot protein existence level 1. Binding protein with a strong affinity to the bleomycin family of antibiotics. From Streptoalloteichus hindustanus.
   4498..4541    -  promoter       EM7 promoter (fragment): synthetic bacterial promoter&nbsp
   4928..5027    -  promoter       CMV promoter (fragment): human cytomegalovirus (CMV) immediate early promoter
   5029..5332    -  enhancer       CMV enhancer: human cytomegalovirus immediate early enhancer
   5412..6000    -  rep_origin     ori: high-copy-number ColE1/pMB1/pBR322/pUC origin of replication
   6108..6156    +  polyA_signal   poly(A) signal: synthetic polyadenylation signal
   6167..6258    +  misc_feature   pause site: RNA polymerase II transcriptional pause signal from the human α2 globin gene
>Addgene plasmid #217701 | HA-MBP-TEVpCS-ADGRG3 CTF-FLAG | addgene full sequence | sequence record 429982 | Addgene NGS Result
GGATCTGCGATCGCTCCGGTGCCCGTCAGTGGGCAGAGCGCACATCGCCCACAGTCCCCGAGAAGTTGGG
GGGAGGGGTCGGCAATTGAACGGGTGCCTAGAGAAGGTGGCGCGGGGTAAACTGGGAAAGTGATGTCGTG
TACTGGCTCCGCCTTTTTCCCGAGGGTGGGGGAGAACCGTATATAAGTGCAGTAGTCGCCGTGAACGTTC
TTTTTCGCAACGGGTTTGCCGCCAGAACACAGCTGAAGCTTCGAGGGGCTCGCATCTCTCCTTCACGCGC
CCGCCGCCCTACCTGAGGCCGCCATCCACGCCGGTTGAGTCGCGTTCTGCCGCCTCCCGCCTGTGGTGCC
TCCTGAACTGCGTCCGCCGTCTAGGTAAGTTTAAAGCTCAGGTCGAGACCGGGCCTTTGTCCGGCGCTCC
CTTGGAGCCTACCTAGACTCAGCCGGCTCTCCACGCTTTGCCTGACCCTGCTTGCTCAACTCTACGTCTT
TGTTTCGTTTTCTGTTCTGCGCCGTTACAGATCCAAGCTGTGACCGGCGCCTACCTGAGATCACCGGCGA
AGGAGGGCCACCATGTACAGGATGCAACTCCTGTCTTGCATTGCACTAAGTCTTGCACTTGTCACGAATT
CGTACCCATACGATGTTCCAGATTACGCTGGATCCAAAATTGAAGAAGGCAAACTGGTGATTTGGATTAA
CGGCGATAAAGGCTATAACGGCCTGGCGGAAGTGGGCAAAAAATTTGAAAAAGATACCGGCATTAAAGTG
ACCGTGGAACATCCGGATAAACTGGAAGAAAAATTTCCGCAGGTGGCGGCGACCGGCGATGGCCCGGATA
TTATTTTTTGGGCGCATGATCGCTTTGGCGGCTATGCGCAGAGCGGCCTGCTGGCGGAAATTACCCCGGA
TAAAGCGTTTCAGGATAAACTGTATCCGTTTACCTGGGATGCGGTGCGCTATAACGGCAAACTGATTGCG
TATCCGATTGCGGTGGAAGCGCTGAGCCTGATTTATAACAAAGATCTGCTGCCGAACCCGCCGAAAACCT
GGGAAGAAATTCCGGCGCTGGATAAAGAACTGAAAGCGAAAGGCAAAAGCGCGCTGATGTTTAACCTGCA
GGAACCGTATTTTACCTGGCCGCTGATTGCGGCGGATGGCGGCTATGCGTTTAAATATGAAAACGGCAAA
TATGATATTAAAGATGTGGGCGTGGATAACGCGGGCGCGAAAGCGGGCCTGACCTTTCTGGTGGATCTGA
TTAAAAACAAACATATGAACGCGGATACCGATTATAGCATTGCGGAAGCGGCGTTTAACAAAGGCGAAAC
CGCGATGACCATTAACGGCCCGTGGGCGTGGAGCAACATTGATACCAGCAAAGTGAACTATGGCGTGACC
GTGCTGCCGACCTTTAAAGGCCAGCCGAGCAAACCGTTTGTGGGCGTGCTGAGCGCGGGCATTAACGCGG
CGAGCCCGAACAAAGAACTGGCGAAAGAATTTCTGGAAAACTATCTGCTGACCGATGAAGGCCTGGAAGC
GGTGAACAAAGATAAACCGCTGGGCGCGGTGGCGCTGAAAAGCTATGAAGAAGAACTGGCGAAAGATCCG
CGCATTGCGGCGACCATGGAAAACGCGCAGAAAGGCGAAATTATGCCGAACATTCCGCAGATGAGCGCGT
TTTGGTATGCGGTGCGCACCGCGGTGATTAACGCGGCGAGCGGCCGCCAGACCGTGGATGAAGCGCTGAA
AGATGCGCAGACCAACGAGAACCTTTACTTCCAAACGTTTTTCGCCCTGCTCCTGCGCCCCACTCTTGAT
CAGTCAACCGTTCACATCCTTACCCGCATCTCTCAGGCTGGCTGCGGCGTGAGCATGATCTTCCTGGCAT
TCACCATTATCCTGTATGCTTTCCTGCGTCTGTCCCGCGAGCGCTTTAAAAGCGAGGATGCCCCCAAGAT
TCACGTGGCTCTGGGCGGGAGCCTGTTCCTGCTCAATTTGGCTTTTCTGGTTAACGTGGGATCCGGATCA
AAGGGTAGCGACGCCGCTTGCTGGGCGAGGGGCGCCGTGTTTCACTACTTCCTCCTGTGTGCTTTCACTT
GGATGGGCTTGGAGGCCTTCCATCTGTACCTCCTGGCTGTTCGCGTGTTCAACACTTATTTCGGCCATTA
TTTCCTGAAGCTTTCCCTCGTGGGTTGGGGCCTGCCGGCCCTGATGGTGATCGGTACCGGCTCCGCAAAT
TCCTACGGACTGTACACAATCCGCGACAGAGAAAACCGCACGAGCCTGGAACTGTGTTGGTTCCGCGAGG
GCACGACCATGTACGCCCTGTACATCACCGTGCACGGATATTTCCTGATCACATTCCTGTTTGGAATGGT
CGTGCTGGCTCTTGTGGTCTGGAAGATCTTCACTCTCTCCCGGGCGACCGCGGTCAAGGAGCGTGGTAAG
AATAGGAAGAAAGTCCTGACTCTTCTGGGCCTGAGCTCCCTGGTGGGCGTGACTTGGGGTCTGGCCATCT
TCACTCCACTCGGCCTGAGCACTGTCTACATCTTCGCCTTGTTTAATTCCTTGCAGGGTGTATTCATCTG
CTGTTGGTTTACTATCCTCTACCTGCCGTCCCAGTCCACAACTGTCTCCTCTTCCACCGCTAGACTGGAT
CAGGCGCACTCTGCTTCTCAGGAAGGTTCTGACTACAAAGACGATGACGACAAGTGAAGATCTGACAAAA
CTCACACATGCCCACCGTGCCCAGCACCTGAACTCCTGGGGGGACCGTCAGTCTTCCTCTTCCCCCCAAA
ACCCAAGGACACCCTCATGATCTCCCGGACCCCTGAGGTCACATGCGTGGTGGTGGACGTGAGCCACGAA
GACCCTGAGGTCAAGTTCAACTGGTACGTGGACGGCGTGGAGGTGCATAATGCCAAGACAAAGCCGCGGG
AGGAGCAGTACAACAGCACGTACCGTGTGGTCAGCGTCCTCACCGTCCTGCACCAGGACTGGCTGAATGG
CAAGGAGTACAAGTGCAAGGTCTCCAACAAAGCCCTCCCAGCCCCCATCGAGAAAACCATCTCCAAAGCC
AAAGGGCAGCCCCGAGAACCACAGGTGTACACCCTGCCCCCATCCCGGGAGGAGATGACCAAGAACCAGG
TCAGCCTGACCTGCCTGGTCAAAGGCTTCTATCCCAGCGACATCGCCGTGGAGTGGGAGAGCAATGGGCA
GCCGGAGAACAACTACAAGACCACGCCTCCCGTGCTGGACTCCGACGGCTCCTTCTTCCTCTACAGCAAG
CTCACCGTGGACAAGAGCAGGTGGCAGCAGGGGAACGTCTTCTCATGCTCCGTGATGCACGAGGCTCTGC
ACAACCACTACACGCAGAAGAGCCTCTCCCTGTCTCCGGGTAAATGAGTGCTAGCTGGCCAGACATGATA
AGATACATTGATGAGTTTGGACAAACCACAACTAGAATGCAGTGAAAAAAATGCTTTATTTGTGAAATTT
GTGATGCTATTGCTTTATTTGTAACCATTATAAGCTGCAATAAACAAGTTAACAACAACAATTGCATTCA
TTTTATGTTTCAGGTTCAGGGGGAGGTGTGGGAGGTTTTTTAAAGCAAGTAAAACCTCTACAAATGTGGT
ATGGAATTAATTCTAAAATACAGCATAGCAAAACTTTAACCTCCAAATCAAGCCTCTACTTGAATCCTTT
TCTGAGGGATGAATAAGGCATAGGCATCAGGGGCTGTTGCCAATGTGCATTAGCTGTTTGCAGCCTCACC
TTCTTTCATGGAGTTTAAGATATAGTGTATTTTCCCAAGGTTTGAACTAGCTCTTCATTTCTTTATGTTT
TAAATGCACTGACCTCCCACATTCCCTTTTTAGTAAAATATTCAGAAATAATTTAAATACATCATTGCAA
TGAAAATAAATGTTTTTTATTAGGCAGAATCCAGATGCTCAAGGCCCTTCATAATATCCCCCAGTTTAGT
AGTTGGACTTAGGGAACAAAGGAACCTTTAATAGAAATTGGACAGCAAGAAAGCGAGCTTCTAGCTTATC
CTCAGTCCTGCTCCTCTGCCACAAAGTGCACGCAGTTGCCGGCCGGGTCGCGCAGGGCGAACTCCCGCCC
CCACGGCTGCTCGCCGATCTCGGTCATGGCCGGCCCGGAGGCGTCCCGGAAGTTCGTGGACACGACCTCC
GACCACTCGGCGTACAGCTCGTCCAGGCCGCGCACCCACACCCAGGCCAGGGTGTTGTCCGGCACCACCT
GGTCCTGGACCGCGCTGATGAACAGGGTCACGTCGTCCCGGACCACACCGGCGAAGTCGTCCTCCACGAA
GTCCCGGGAGAACCCGAGCCGGTCGGTCCAGAACTCGACCGCTCCGGCGACGTCGCGCGCGGTGAGCACC
GGAACGGCACTGGTCAACTTGGCCATGATGGCTCCTCCTGTCAGGAGAGGAAAGAGAAGAAGGTTAGTAC
AATTGCTATAGTGAGTTGTATTATACTATGCAGATATACTATGCCAATGATTAATTGTCAAACTAGGGCT
GCAGGGTTCATAGTGCCACTTTTCCTGCACTGCCCCATCTCCTGCCCACCCTTTCCCAGGCATAGACAGT
CAGTGACTTACCAAACTCACAGGAGGGAGAAGGCAGAAGCTTGAGACAGACCCGCGGGACCGCCGAACTG
CGAGGGGACGTGGCTAGGGCGGCTTCTTTTATGGTGCGCCGGCCCTCGGAGGCAGGGCGCTCGGGGAGGC
CTAGCGGCCAATCTGCGGTGGCAGGAGGCGGGGCCGAAGGCCGTGCCTGACCAATCCGGAGCACATAGGA
GTCTCAGCCCCCCGCCCCAAAGCAAGGGGAAGTCACGCGCCTGTAGCGCCAGCGTGTTGTGAAATGGGGG
CTTGGGGGGGTTGGGGCCCTGACTAGTCAAAACAAACTCCCATTGACGTCAATGGGGTGGAGACTTGGAA
ATCCCCGTGAGTCAAACCGCTATCCACGCCCATTGATGTACTGCCAAAACCGCATCATCATGGTAATAGC
GATGACTAATACGTAGATGTACTGCCAAGTAGGAAAGTCCCATAAGGTCATGTACTGGGCATAATGCCAG
GCGGGCCATTTACCGTCATTGACGTCAATAGGGGGCGTACTTGGCATATGATACACTTGATGTACTGCCA
AGTGGGCAGTTTACCGTAAATACTCCACCCATTGACGTCAATGGAAAGTCCCTATTGGCGTTACTATGGG
AACATACGTCATTATTGACGTCAATGGGCGGGGGTCGTTGGGCGGTCAGCCAGGCGGGCCATTTACCGTA
AGTTATGTAACGCCTGCAGGTTAATTAAGAACATGTGAGCAAAAGGCCAGCAAAAGGCCAGGAACCGTAA
AAAGGCCGCGTTGCTGGCGTTTTTCCATAGGCTCCGCCCCCCTGACGAGCATCACAAAAATCGACGCTCA
AGTCAGAGGTGGCGAAACCCGACAGGACTATAAAGATACCAGGCGTTTCCCCCTGGAAGCTCCCTCGTGC
GCTCTCCTGTTCCGACCCTGCCGCTTACCGGATACCTGTCCGCCTTTCTCCCTTCGGGAAGCGTGGCGCT
TTCTCATAGCTCACGCTGTAGGTATCTCAGTTCGGTGTAGGTCGTTCGCTCCAAGCTGGGCTGTGTGCAC
GAACCCCCCGTTCAGCCCGACCGCTGCGCCTTATCCGGTAACTATCGTCTTGAGTCCAACCCGGTAAGAC
ACGACTTATCGCCACTGGCAGCAGCCACTGGTAACAGGATTAGCAGAGCGAGGTATGTAGGCGGTGCTAC
AGAGTTCTTGAAGTGGTGGCCTAACTACGGCTACACTAGAAGAACAGTATTTGGTATCTGCGCTCTGCTG
AAGCCAGTTACCTTCGGAAAAAGAGTTGGTAGCTCTTGATCCGGCAAACAAACCACCGCTGGTAGCGGTG
GTTTTTTTGTTTGCAAGCAGCAGATTACGCGCAGAAAAAAAGGATCTCAAGAAGATCCTTTGATCTTTTC
TACGGGGTCTGACGCTCAGTGGAACGAAAACTCACGTTAAGGGATTTTGGTCATGGCTAGTTAATTAACA
TTTAAATCAGCGGCCGCAATAAAATATCTTTATTTTCATTACATCTGTGTGTTGGTTTTTTGTGTGAATC
GTAACTAACATACGCTCTCCATCAAAACAAAACGAAACAAAACAAACTAGCAAAATAGGCTGTCCCCAGT
GCAAGTGCAGGTGCCAGAACATTTCTCTATCGAA
